>Addgene plasmid #47251 | TAL3532 | depositor partial sequence | sequence record 67338 | Insert sequence
ATGGACTACAAAGACCATGACGGTGATTATAAAGATCATGACATCGATTACAAGGATGACGATGACAAGA
TGGCCCCCAAGAAGAAGAGGAAGGTGGGCATTCACCGCGGGGTACCTATGGTGGACTTGAGGACACTCGG
TTATTCGCAACAGCAACAGGAGAAAATCAAGCCTAAGGTCAGGAGCACCGTCGCGCAACACCACGAGGCG
CTTGTGGGGCATGGCTTCACTCATGCGCATATTGTCGCGCTTTCACAGCACCCTGCGGCGCTTGGGACGG
TGGCTGTCAAATACCAAGATATGATTGCGGCCCTGCCCGAAGCCACGCACGAGGCAATTGTAGGGGTCGG
TAAACAGTGGTCGGGAGCGCGAGCACTTGAGGCGCTGCTGACTGTGGCGGGTGAGCTTAGGGGGCCTCCG
CTCCAGCTCGACACCGGGCAGCTGCTGAAGATCGCGAAGAGAGGGGGAGTAACAGCGGTAGAGGCAGTGC
ACGCCTGGCGCAATGCGCTCACCGGGGCCCCCTTGAACCTGACCCCAGACCAGGTAGTCGCAATCGCGAA
CAATAATGGGGGAAAGCAAGCCCTGGAAACCGTGCAAAGGTTGTTGCCGGTCCTTTGTCAAGACCACGGC
CTTACACCGGAGCAAGTCGTGGCCATTGCAAATAATAACGGTGGCAAACAGGCTCTTGAGACGGTTCAGA
GACTTCTCCCAGTTCTCTGTCAAGCCCACGGGCTGACTCCCGATCAAGTTGTAGCGATTGCGTCGAACAT
TGGAGGGAAACAAGCATTGGAGACTGTCCAACGGCTCCTTCCCGTGTTGTGTCAAGCCCACGGTTTGACG
CCTGCACAAGTGGTCGCCATCGCCAACAACAACGGCGGTAAGCAGGCGCTGGAAACAGTACAGCGCCTGC
TGCCTGTACTGTGCCAGGATCATGGACTGACCCCAGACCAGGTAGTCGCAATCGCGTCAAACGGAGGGGG
AAAGCAAGCCCTGGAAACCGTGCAAAGGTTGTTGCCGGTCCTTTGTCAAGACCACGGCCTTACACCGGAG
CAAGTCGTGGCCATTGCATCCCACGACGGTGGCAAACAGGCTCTTGAGACGGTTCAGAGACTTCTCCCAG
TTCTCTGTCAAGCCCACGGGCTGACTCCCGATCAAGTTGTAGCGATTGCGTCGCATGACGGAGGGAAACA
AGCATTGGAGACTGTCCAACGGCTCCTTCCCGTGTTGTGTCAAGCCCACGGTTTGACGCCTGCACAAGTG
GTCGCCATCGCCTCGAATGGCGGCGGTAAGCAGGCGCTGGAAACAGTACAGCGCCTGCTGCCTGTACTGT
GCCAGGATCATGGACTGACCCCAGACCAGGTAGTCGCAATCGCGTCACATGACGGGGGAAAGCAAGCCCT
GGAAACCGTGCAAAGGTTGTTGCCGGTCCTTTGTCAAGACCACGGCCTTACACCGGAGCAAGTCGTGGCC
ATTGCATCCCACGACGGTGGCAAACAGGCTCTTGAGACGGTTCAGAGACTTCTCCCAGTTCTCTGTCAAG
CCCACGGGCTGACTCCCGATCAAGTTGTAGCGATTGCGAATAACAATGGAGGGAAACAAGCATTGGAGAC
TGTCCAACGGCTCCTTCCCGTGTTGTGTCAAGCCCACGGTTTGACGCCTGCACAAGTGGTCGCCATCGCC
AACAACAACGGCGGTAAGCAGGCGCTGGAAACAGTACAGCGCCTGCTGCCTGTACTGTGCCAGGATCATG
GACTGACCCCAGACCAGGTAGTCGCAATCGCGTCACATGACGGGGGAAAGCAAGCCCTGGAAACCGTGCA
AAGGTTGTTGCCGGTCCTTTGTCAAGACCACGGCCTTACACCGGAGCAAGTCGTGGCCATTGCAAGCAAC
ATCGGTGGCAAACAGGCTCTTGAGACGGTTCAGAGACTTCTCCCAGTTCTCTGTCAAGCCCACGGGCTGA
CTCCCGATCAAGTTGTAGCGATTGCGTCGAACATTGGAGGGAAACAAGCATTGGAGACTGTCCAACGGCT
CCTTCCCGTGTTGTGTCAAGCCCACGGTTTGACGCCTGCACAAGTGGTCGCCATCGCCAGCCATGATGGC
GGTAAGCAGGCGCTGGAAACAGTACAGCGCCTGCTGCCTGTACTGTGCCAGGATCATGGACTGACACCCG
AACAGGTGGTCGCCATTGCTTCTAATGGGGGAGGACGGCCAGCCTTGGAG
