>Addgene plasmid #47251 | TAL3532 | addgene partial sequence | sequence record 69102 | JDS-TALEN-F 5'-TAGGGGTCGGTAAACAGTGG-3'
GTGGCGGGTGAGCTTAGGGGGCCTCCGCTCCAGCTCGACACCGGGCAGCTGCTGAAGATCGCGAAGAGAG
GGGGAGTAACAGCGGTAGAGGCAGTGCACGCCTGGCGCAATGCGCTCACCGGGGCCCCCTTGAACCTGAC
CCCAGACCAGGTAGTCGCAATCGCGAACAATAATGGGGGAAAGCAAGCCCTGGAAACCGTGCAAAGGTTG
TTGCCGGTCCTTTGTCAAGACCACGGCCTTACACCGGAGCAAGTCGTGGCCATTGCAAATAATAACGGTG
GCAAACAGGCTCTTGAGACGGTTCAGAGACTTCTCCCAGTTCTCTGTCAAGCCCACGGGCTGACTCCCGA
TCAAGTTGTAGCGATTGCGTCGAACATTGGAGGGAAACAAGCATTGGAGACTGTCCAACGGCTCCTTCCC
GTGTTGTGTCAAGCCCACGGTTTGACGCCTGCACAAGTGGTCGCCATCGCCAACAACAACGGCGGTAAGC
AGGCGCTGGAAACAGTACAGCGCCTGCTGCCTGTACTGTGCCAGGATCATGGACTGACCCCAGACCAGGT
AGTCGCAATCGCGTCAAACGGAGGGGGAAAGCAAGCCCTGGAAACCGTGCAAAGGTTGTTGCCGGTCCTT
TGTCAAGACCACGGCCTTACACCGGAGCAAGTCGTGGCCATTGCATCCCACGACGGTGGCAAACAGGCTC
TTGAGACGGTTCAGAGACTTCTCCCAGTTCTCTGTCAAGCCCACGGGCTGACTCCCGATCAAGTTGTAGC
GATTGCGTCGCATGA
