[The description below was written by a language model from this plasmid's Addgene catalogue record.]
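Description:
TAL3532 is a TALEN expression plasmid encoding the left-hand monomer of a nuclease pair directed against the zebrafish (D. rerio) syndecan gene sdc4. It is built on the JDS78 backbone, a roughly 6.4 kb TALEN framework vector classed as mammalian expression with a T7 promoter. It is propagated in E. coli as a high-copy plasmid under ampicillin selection. The record does not include a feature table, so the origin of replication and other backbone elements are not itemised.

The insert, about 1.4 kb, is an engineered array of TAL effector repeats assembled to recognise a specific 18-nucleotide half-site in sdc4. It was cloned into the backbone through BsmBI sites, which were destroyed in the process, as is typical for type IIS seamless cloning. This places the repeat array in frame with backbone-encoded sequences: an N-terminal 3X FLAG epitope tag for detection and a C-terminal wild-type FokI nuclease domain. Because FokI cleaves only as a dimer, this construct is meant to be used with a matching right-hand TALEN that binds the opposite strand nearby. The two FokI domains then meet over the spacer and introduce a double-strand break, and error-prone repair of this break yields insertion or deletion mutations.

Expression is driven by the CMV promoter in transfected cells. The T7 designation indicates that the coding sequence can also be transcribed in vitro to make mRNA, the usual route for delivering nucleases into zebrafish embryos. The plasmid belongs to a set of community-targeted zebrafish TALENs for targeted gene disruption, and the depositor advises verifying it by diagnostic restriction digest before use.
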