Addgene plasmid #47251: TAL3532
Depositing lab: Keith Joung. Depositing organization: Massachusetts General Hospital. Publication: Targeted gene disruption in somatic zebrafish cells using engineered TALENs. Sander JD, Cade L, Khayter C, Reyon D, Peterson RT, Joung JK, Yeh JR. Nat Biotechnol. 2011 Aug 5;29(8):697-8. doi: 10.1038/nbt.1934. PubMed 21822241.
Backbone
  Vector backbone: JDS78
  Backbone manufacturer: Addgene plasmid #32290
  Backbone size w/o insert (bp): 6447
  Vector type: Mammalian Expression ; T7
Growth in bacteria
  Bacterial resistance: Ampicillin, 100 μg/mL
  Growth temperature: 37°C
  Growth strain: XL1 Blue
  Copy number: High Copy
Gene/Insert
  Gene/Insert name: ZebrafishCommunity-sdc4-left (alt name: sdc4)
  Species: D. rerio (zebrafish)
  Insert size (bp): 1430
  Entrez Gene: sdc4 (a.k.a. sdc4l, wu:fc47g09)
  Promoter: CMV
  Tag / fusion protein: 3X Flag (N terminal on backbone); WT FOKI (C terminal on backbone)
  Cloning method: Restriction Enzyme; 5′ cloning site BsmBI (destroyed during cloning); 3′ cloning site BsmBI (destroyed during cloning)
  Sequencing primers: 5′ CMV-F; 3′ BGH-rev
Terms and licenses: Academic/Nonprofit Terms; Industry Terms: Not Available to Industry
Depositor comments: Target binding site: TGGAGTCCTCCGGCAACT It is strongly recommended that users perform a diagnostic digest to verify this plasmid prior to use. For example, a double digest of the plasmid with BamHI and KpnI should result in two bands at 2.3kb and 5.8kb.
How to cite: TAL3532 was a gift from Keith Joung (Addgene plasmid # 47251 ; http://n2t.net/addgene:47251 ; RRID:Addgene_47251)
